Addgene plasmid #156532: pD649-HAsp-KLRC1-Fc(DAPA)-AviTag-6xHis
Purpose: Mammalian expression of cell-surface protein extracellular domain fused to Fc(DAPA)-Avi-6xHis. Protein is secreted from cells.
Depositing lab: Chris Garcia. Depositing organization: Stanford University. Publication: A Human IgSF Cell-Surface Interactome Reveals a Complex Network of Protein-Protein Interactions. Wojtowicz WM, Vielmetter J, Fernandes RA, Siepe DH, Eastman CL, Chisholm GB, Cox S, Klock H, Anderson PW, Rue SM, Miller JJ, Glaser SM, Bragstad ML, Vance J, Lam AW, Lesley SA, Zinn K, Garcia KC. Cell. 2020 Aug 20;182(4):1027-1043.e17. doi: 10.1016/j.cell.2020.07.025. PubMed 32822567.
Backbone
  Vector backbone: pD649
  Backbone size w/o insert (bp): 6106
  Vector type: Mammalian Expression
Growth in bacteria
  Bacterial resistance: Ampicillin, 100 μg/mL
  Growth temperature: 37°C
  Growth strain: DH5alpha
  Copy number: High Copy
Gene/Insert
  Gene/Insert name: KLRC1 (alt name: NKG2A)
  Species: H. sapiens (human)
  Insert size (bp): 417
  Mutation: Fc region of human IgG contains D265A and P329A mutations (DAPA)
  Entrez Gene: KLRC1 (a.k.a. CD159A, NKG2, NKG2A)
  Promoter: CMV/SP6
  Tag / fusion protein: Fc(DAPA)-AviTag-6xHis (C terminal on backbone)
  Cloning method: Restriction Enzyme; 5′ cloning site GCGGCCGC (not destroyed); 3′ cloning site GGCGCGCC (not destroyed)
  Sequencing primers: 5′ ATTTAGGTGACACTATAG; 3′ CACGTACCAGTTGAACTTCACC
Resource information
  A portion of this plasmid was derived from a plasmid made by: synthesis by ThermoFisher
Terms and licenses: Academic/Nonprofit Terms; Industry Terms: Not Available to Industry
Depositor comments: Some plasmids in this collection may have an IS4-like element ISVsa5 family transposase upstream of the CMV promoter.
How to cite: pD649-HAsp-KLRC1-Fc(DAPA)-AviTag-6xHis was a gift from Chris Garcia (Addgene plasmid # 156532 ; http://n2t.net/addgene:156532 ; RRID:Addgene_156532)
