[The description below was written by a language model from this plasmid's Addgene catalogue record and pLannotate feature annotations shown in this document.]
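Description:
pD649-HAsp-KLRC1-Fc(DAPA)-AviTag-6xHis is a mammalian expression plasmid built on the pD649 backbone for producing a secreted, soluble form of the extracellular domain of human KLRC1 (NKG2A, CD159A), an NK-cell receptor. It is propagated in E. coli as a high-copy plasmid through a ColE1/pUC-type origin and selected with ampicillin via a complete β-lactamase gene. The sequenced record is 6,523 nt, consistent with the stated backbone plus a 417 bp insert.

Expression is driven by the CMV immediate-early enhancer and promoter, followed by a fragment of CMV intron A and an SP6 promoter that also serves as a sequencing primer site. The open reading frame begins with a signal peptide (named HAsp; the automated annotation matches a fragment of it to a mouse IgH signal sequence), which directs the fusion into the secretory pathway. The KLRC1 ectodomain sits between preserved NotI and AscI recognition sites. The annotation tool labels this segment as the closely related KLRC3/NKG2E, which is probably a homology match rather than a different insert. Downstream is a human IgG Fc region carrying the D265A and P329A (DAPA) substitutions, generally used to reduce Fc effector interactions, then an AviTag for site-specific biotinylation and a 6xHis tag for metal-affinity purification. Transcription terminates at a bGH polyadenylation signal.

An SV40/EM7 promoter unit precedes what are annotated only as fragments of puromycin and bleomycin resistance genes, so a functional mammalian selection marker cannot be confirmed from the record. The depositor notes that some plasmids in this collection may carry an IS4-like transposase upstream of the CMV promoter. None is annotated here. The construct belongs to a collection used to map human cell-surface protein interactions.
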