Features (pLannotate 1.2.2; 21 found; start..end, strand, type, name):
    145..192     -  promoter       EM7 promoter: synthetic bacterial promoter&nbsp
    240..569     -  promoter       SV40 promoter: SV40 enhancer and early promoter
    583..691     -  rep_origin     f1 ori (fragment): f1 bacteriophage origin of replication; arrow indicates direction of (+) strand synthesis
    692..803     -  polyA_signal   bGH poly(A) signal: bovine growth hormone polyadenylation signal
   1018..1785    -  CDS            IGHG2 (fragment): IGHG2_HUMAN - Experimental evidence at protein level: Swiss-Prot protein existence level 1. Constant region of immunoglobulin heavy chains. Immunoglobulins, also known as antibodies, are membrane-bound or secreted glycoproteins produced by B lymphocytes. In the recognition phase of humoral immunity, the membrane-bound immunoglobulins serve as receptors which, upon binding of a specific antigen, trigger the clonal expansion and differentiation of B lymphocytes into immunoglobulins- secreting plasma cells. Secreted immunoglobulins mediate the effector phase of humoral immunity, which results in
   1732..2193    -  CDS            KLRC3 (fragment): NKG2E_PANTR - Also known as NKG2E. Experimental evidence at transcript level: Swiss-Prot protein existence level 2. Plays a role as a receptor for the recognition of MHC class I HLA-E molecules by NK cells and some cytotoxic T-cells. From Pan troglodytes (Chimpanzee).
   2236..2273    -  CDS            IgH signal sequence (fragment): signal sequence from the mouse immunoglobulin heavy chain variable region
   2277..2295    -  promoter       SP6 promoter: promoter for bacteriophage SP6 RNA polymerase
   2347..2390    -  intron         CMV intron (fragment): modified intron A from human cytomegalovirus
   2526..2729    -  promoter       CMV promoter: human cytomegalovirus (CMV) immediate early promoter
   2730..3033    -  enhancer       CMV enhancer: human cytomegalovirus immediate early enhancer
   3276..3292    -  protein_bind   lac operator: The lac repressor binds to the lac operator to inhibit transcription in E. coli. This inhibition can be relieved by adding lactose or isopropyl-β-D-thiogalactopyranoside (IPTG). lac repressor encoded by lacI
   3748..3767    +  CDS            lacZα (fragment): LacZα fragment of β-galactosidase; lacZ fragment
   3792..3809    -  terminator     rrnB T2 terminator (fragment): transcription terminator T2 from the E. coli rrnB gene
   4034..4622    -  rep_origin     ori: high-copy-number ColE1/pMB1/pBR322/pUC origin of replication
   4733..4757    +  CDS            KanR (fragment): aminoglycoside phosphotransferase; aph(3')-Ia; confers resistance to kanamycin
   4787..4883    +  promoter       AmpR promoter (fragment): bla
   4886..5746    +  CDS            AmpR: β-lactamase; bla; confers resistance to ampicillin, carbenicillin, and related antibiotics
   5799..5920    -  polyA_signal   SV40 poly(A) signal: SV40 polyadenylation signal
   5915..6040    -  CDS            ble (fragment): BLE_KLEPN - Experimental evidence at protein level: Swiss-Prot protein existence level 1. Binding protein with a strong affinity to the bleomycin family of antibiotics. Binds to CL990; an antimitotic-antibiotic compound. From Klebsiella pneumoniae.
   6050..126     -  CDS            PuroR (fragment) (across the origin): puromycin N-acetyltransferase; pac from Streptomyces; confers resistance to puromycin
>Addgene plasmid #156532 | pD649-HAsp-KLRC1-Fc(DAPA)-AviTag-6xHis | addgene full sequence | sequence record 368606 | Addgene NGS Result
GTGGCGGTCCGGATCGACGGTGTGGCGCGTGGCGGGGTAGTCGGCGAACGCGGCGGCGAGGGTGCGTACG
GCCCTGGGGACGTCGTCGCGGGTGGCGAGGCGCACCGTGGGCTTGTACTCGGTCATGGTTTAGTTCCTCA
CCTTGTCGTATTATACTATGCCGATATACTATGCCGATGATTAATTGTCAACACGTGCTGATCAGATCCG
AAAATGGATATACAAGCTCCCGGGAGCTTTTTGCAAAAGCCTAGGCCTCCAAAAAAGCCTCCTCACTACT
TCTGGAATAGCTCAGAGGCAGAGGCGGCCTCGGCCTCTGCATAAATAAAAAAAATTAGTCAGCCATGGGG
CGGAGAATGGGCGGAACTGGGCGGAGTTAGGGGCGGGATGGGCGGAGTTAGGGGCGGGACTATGGTTGCT
GACTAATTGAGATGCATGCTTTGCATACTTCTGCCTGCTGGGGAGCCTGGGGACTTTCCACACCTGGTTG
CTGACTAATTGAGATGCATGCTTTGCATACTTCTGCCTGCTGGGGAGCCTGGGGACTTTCCACACCCTAA
CTGACACACATTCCACAGAATTAATTCGCGTTAAATTTTTGTTAAATCAGCTCATTTTTTAACCAATAGG
CCGAAATCGGCAAAATCCCTTATAAATCAAAAGAATAGACCGAGATAGGGTTGAGTGTTGTGATGCAATT
TCCTCATTTTATTAGGAAAGGACAGTGGGAGTGGCACCTTCCAGGGTCAAGGAAGGCACGGGGGAGGGGC
AAACAACAGATGGCTGGCAACTAGAAGGCACAGTCGAGGCTGATTTTCTCTATCTATTTATTTTACTACT
CAAGACTATCTTGCAAAGTAGAAGAACCCTGTCTGCAGTATGACGACCGTGTATACCCGATTGGCTTACC
GGGTAACGCGTTGTGCCAGTGACTACAGGCCGGCCTTAGTGGTGATGGTGGTGGTGTTCATGCCACTCAA
TCTTCTGAGCCTCGAAAATATCATTAAGACCGCTGCCGCCGGGGCTCAGGCTCAGGGACTTCTGGGTGTA
GTGGTTGTGCAGGGCCTCGTGCATCACGCTGCAGCTGAACACGTTGCCCTGCTGCCACCTGGACTTGTCC
ACGGTCAGCTTGCTGTACAGGAAGAAGCTGCCGTCGCTGTCCAGCACTGGGGGGGTGGTCTTGTAGTTGT
TCTCGGGCTGGCCGTTGCTCTCCCACTCCACGGCGATATCGCTGGGGTAGAAGCCCTTCACCAGACAGGT
CAGGGACACCTGGTTCTTGGTCATCTCCTCCCGGCTGGGGGGCAGGGTGTACACCTGGGGCTCCCGTGGC
TGGCCCTTGGCCTTGCTGATTGTCTTTTCGATTGGGGCAGCCAGGGCCTTGTTGGAGACTTTGCACTTGT
ATTCTTTGCCGTTCAGCCAGTCCTGGTGCAGCACGGTCAGCACGGACACCACCCTGTAGGTGCTGTTGTA
CTGCTCCTCTCTGGGCTTGGTCTTGGCGTTGTGCACCTCCACGCCGTCCACGTACCAGTTGAACTTCACC
TCTGGGTCCTCGTGGGACACGGCCACCACCACGCAGGTCACCTCGGGGGTCCTGCTGATCATCAGGGTGT
CCTTGGGCTTGGGGGGGAACAGGAACACGGAAGGCCCTCCCAGCAGTTCTGGAGCTGGGCAGGGGGGGCA
GGTGTGGGTCTTGTCGCCGCCCGGCGCGCCAAGCTTGTGCTTGCAGTGGTAGATGATGCTGCTGCCGCAC
TGGGCAGACTTCAGTCTGTTCACTTGCAGCACGGCGCAATTCAGCTCGGCGTTGTCGCTGTCCTTGATCT
CGTGCTTGAAGGCCAGGCCGTTCATGGTGACCCAAGGATGGTGGCTGCTATTTCTGAACACGCCGATCCA
GCTGCTGGGGCTGATGATGCTCAGGAACTTCATCTCTTCCTCGTTGTCGATGCTCAGCAGGGAGCTGTTC
TTGCTGGTACAGGCCAGCAGAGATTCTTCCCAGGTCCGCCGCTCTTTGCCGATGTAGTAGCAGCTGTTGC
TGTAGGTGATCCATTCCTCGGGACAGTGTCCGCAGTGTCTGGCCTTCTGTGTCCGGGTGTTCAGGCTGCT
GTTGTTGTGTCTCTGGATCAGTGTAGAGGCGGCCGCAGCGAACACCAGGCAGAAGATGTAGCTCAGGGCA
ATGATGGTCTTCATGGTGGCGCTAGCAGGCGCGTTTTCGATAGAACCGAGGTGCAGTTGGACCTGGGAGT
GGACACCTGTGGAGAGAAAGGCAAAGTGGATGTTATTCTATAGTGTCACCTAAATCGTATGTGTATGATA
CATAAGGTTATGTATTAATTGTAGCCGCGTTCTAACGAAGCCAAGGGGGTGGGCCTATAGACTCTATAGG
CGGTACTTACGTCACTCTTGGCACGGGGAATCCGCGTTCCAATGCACCGTTCCCGGCCGCGGAGGCTGGA
TCGGTCCCGGTGTCTTCTATGGAGGTCAAAACAGCGTGGATGGCGTCTCCAGGCGATCTGACGGTTCACT
AAACGAGCTCTGCTTATATAGACCTCCCACCGTACACGCCTACCGCCCATTTGCGTCAATGGGGCGGAGT
TGTTACGACATTTTGGAAAGTCCCGTTGATTTTGGTGCCAAAACAAACTCCCATTGACGTCAATGGGGTG
GAGACTTGGAAATCCCCGTGAGTCAAACCGCTATCCACGCCCATTGATGTACTGCCAAAACCGCATCACC
ATGGTAATAGCGATGACTAATACGTAGATGTACTGCCAAGTAGGAAAGTCCCATAAGGTCATGTACTGGG
CATAATGCCAGGCGGGCCATTTACCGTCATTGACGTCAATAGGGGGCGTACTTGGCATATGATACACTTG
ATGTACTGCCAAGTGGGCAGTTTACCGTAAATACTCCACCCATTGACGTCAATGGAAAGTCCCTATTGGC
GTTACTATGGGAACATACGTCATTATTGACGTCAATGGGCGGGGGTCGTTGGGCGGTCAGCCAGGCGGGC
CATTTACCGTAAGTTATGTAACGCGGAACTCCATATATGGGCTATGAACTAATGACCCCGTAATTGATTA
CTATTAATAACTAGTCAATAATCAATGCCAACATGGCGGTCATATTGGACATGAGCCAATATAAATGTAC
ATATTATGATATAGATACAACGTATGCAATGGCCAATAGCCAATATTGATTTATGCTATATAACCAATGA
ATAATATGGCTAATGGCCAATATTGAGTCAACGCCACTGTGCATGAAGCTCGTAATTGTTATCCGCTCAC
AATTAAGGGCGACACAAAATTTATTCTAAATGATAATAAATACTGATAACATCTTATAGTTTGTATTATA
TTTTGTATTATCGTTGACATGTATAATTTTGATATCAAAAACTGATTTTCCCTTTATTATTTTCGAGATT
TATTTTCTTAATTCTCTTTAACAAACTAGAAATATTGTATATACAAAAAATCATAAATAATAGATGAATA
GTTTAATTATAGGTGTTCATCAATCGAAAAAGCAACGTATCTTATTTAAAGTGCGTTGCTTTTTTCTCAT
TTATAAGGTTAAATAATTCTCATATATCAAGCAAAGTGACAGGCGCCCTTAAATATTCTGACAAATGCTC
TTTCCCTAAACTCCCCCCATAAAAAAACCCGCCGAAGCGGGTTTTTACGTTATTTGCGGATTAACGATTA
CTCGTTATCAGAACCGCCCAGGGGGCCCGAGCTTAAGACTGGCCGTCGTTTTACAACACAGAAAGAGTTT
GTAGAAACGCAAAAAGGCCATCCGTCAGGGGCCTTCTGCTTAGTTTGATGCCTGGCAGTTCCCTACTCTC
GCCTTCCGCTTCCTCGCTCACTGACTCGCTGCGCTCGGTCGTTCGGCTGCGGCGAGCGGTATCAGCTCAC
TCAAAGGCGGTAATACGGTTATCCACAGAATCAGGGGATAACGCAGGAAAGAACATGTGAGCAAAAGGCC
AGCAAAAGGCCAGGAACCGTAAAAAGGCCGCGTTGCTGGCGTTTTTCCATAGGCTCCGCCCCCCTGACGA
GCATCACAAAAATCGACGCTCAAGTCAGAGGTGGCGAAACCCGACAGGACTATAAAGATACCAGGCGTTT
CCCCCTGGAAGCTCCCTCGTGCGCTCTCCTGTTCCGACCCTGCCGCTTACCGGATACCTGTCCGCCTTTC
TCCCTTCGGGAAGCGTGGCGCTTTCTCATAGCTCACGCTGTAGGTATCTCAGTTCGGTGTAGGTCGTTCG
CTCCAAGCTGGGCTGTGTGCACGAACCCCCCGTTCAGCCCGACCGCTGCGCCTTATCCGGTAACTATCGT
CTTGAGTCCAACCCGGTAAGACACGACTTATCGCCACTGGCAGCAGCCACTGGTAACAGGATTAGCAGAG
CGAGGTATGTAGGCGGTGCTACAGAGTTCTTGAAGTGGTGGGCTAACTACGGCTACACTAGAAGAACAGT
ATTTGGTATCTGCGCTCTGCTGAAGCCAGTTACCTTCGGAAAAAGAGTTGGTAGCTCTTGATCCGGCAAA
CAAACCACCGCTGGTAGCGGTGGTTTTTTTGTTTGCAAGCAGCAGATTACGCGCAGAAAAAAAGGATCTC
AAGAAGATCCTTTGATCTTTTCTACGGGGTCTGACGCTCAGTGGAACGACGCGCGCGTAACTCACGTTAA
GGGATTTTGGTCATGAGCAAGGGGTGTTATGAGCCATATTCAGGTATAAATGGGCTCGCGATAATGTTCA
GAATTGGTTAATTGGTTGTAACACTGACCCCTATTTGTTTATTTTTCTAAATACATTCAAATATGTATCC
GCTCATGAGACAATAACCCTGATAAATGCTTCAATAATATTGAAAAAGGAAGAATATGAGTATTCAACAT
TTCCGTGTCGCCCTTATTCCCTTTTTTGCGGCATTTTGCCTTCCTGTTTTTGCTCACCCAGAAACGCTGG
TGAAAGTAAAAGATGCTGAAGATCAGTTGGGTGCACGAGTGGGTTACATCGAACTGGATCTCAACAGCGG
TAAGATCCTTGAGAGTTTTCGCCCCGAAGAACGTTTTCCAATGATGAGCACTTTTAAAGTTCTGCTATGT
GGCGCGGTATTATCCCGTATTGACGCCGGGCAAGAGCAACTCGGTCGCCGCATACACTATTCTCAGAATG
ACTTGGTTGAGTACTCACCAGTCACAGAAAAGCATCTTACGGATGGCATGACAGTAAGAGAATTATGCAG
TGCTGCCATAACCATGAGTGATAACACTGCGGCCAACTTACTTCTGACAACGATCGGAGGACCGAAGGAG
CTAACCGCTTTTTTGCACAACATGGGGGATCATGTAACTCGCCTTGATCGTTGGGAACCGGAGCTGAATG
AAGCCATACCAAACGACGAGCGTGACACCACGATGCCTGTAGCGATGGCAACAACGTTGCGCAAACTATT
AACTGGCGAACTACTTACTCTAGCTTCCCGGCAACAATTAATAGACTGGATGGAGGCGGATAAAGTTGCA
GGACCACTTCTGCGCTCGGCCCTTCCGGCTGGCTGGTTTATTGCTGATAAATCCGGAGCCGGTGAGCGTG
GTTCTCGCGGTATCATCGCAGCGCTGGGGCCAGATGGTAAGCCCTCCCGTATCGTAGTTATCTACACGAC
GGGGAGTCAGGCAACTATGGATGAACGAAATAGACAGATCGCTGAGATAGGTGCCTCACTGATTAAGCAT
TGGTAATGACCATGATTACGCCAAGCTCTAGCTAGAGGTCGACGGTATACAGACATGATAAGATACATTG
ATGAGTTTGGACAAACCACAACTAGAATGCAGTGAAAAAAATGCTTTATTTGTGAAATTTGTGATGCTAT
TGCTTTATTTGTAACCATTATAAGCTGCAATAAACAAGTTGGGGTGGGCGAAGAACTCCAGCATGAGATC
CCCGCGCTGGAGGATCATCCAGCCGGCGTCCCGGAAAACGATTCCGAAGCCCAACCTTTCATAGAAGGCG
GCGGTGGAATCGAAATCTCGTAGCACGTGTCAGGCACCGGGCTTGCGGGTCATGCACCAGGTGCGCGGTC
CTTCGGGCACCTCGACGTCGGCGGTGACGGTGAAGCCGAGCCGCTCGTAGAAGGGGAGGTTGCGGGGCGC
GGATGTCTCCAGGAAGGCGGGCACCCCGGCGCGCTCGGCCGCCTCCACTCCGGGGAGCACGACGGCGCTG
CCCAGACCCTTGCCCTGGTGGTCGGGCGAGACGCCGACGGTGGCCAGGAACCACGCGGGCTCCTTGGGCC
GGTGCGGCGCCAGGAGGCCTTCCATCTGTTGCTGCGCGGCCAGCCGGGAACCGCTCAACTCGGCCATGCG
CGGGCCGATCTCGGCGAACACCGCCCCCGCTTCGACGCTCTCCGGCGTGGTCCAGACCGCCACCGCGGCG
CCGTCGTCCGCGACCCACACCTTGCCGATGTCGAGCCCGACGCGCGTGAGGAAGAGTTCTTGCAGCTCGG
TGACCCGCTCGAT
