>Addgene plasmid #156532 | pD649-HAsp-KLRC1-Fc(DAPA)-AviTag-6xHis | depositor partial sequence | sequence record 302174 | insert (extracellular domain)
TCTACACTGATCCAGAGACACAACAACAGCAGCCTGAACACCCGGACACAGAAGGCCAGACACTGCGGAC
ACTGTCCCGAGGAATGGATCACCTACAGCAACAGCTGCTACTACATCGGCAAAGAGCGGCGGACCTGGGA
AGAATCTCTGCTGGCCTGTACCAGCAAGAACAGCTCCCTGCTGAGCATCGACAACGAGGAAGAGATGAAG
TTCCTGAGCATCATCAGCCCCAGCAGCTGGATCGGCGTGTTCAGAAATAGCAGCCACCATCCTTGGGTCA
CCATGAACGGCCTGGCCTTCAAGCACGAGATCAAGGACAGCGACAACGCCGAGCTGAATTGCGCCGTGCT
GCAAGTGAACAGACTGAAGTCTGCCCAGTGCGGCAGCAGCATCATCTACCACTGCAAGCACAAGCTT
